Addgene plasmid #219123: SFFV-THAP11-Brd 160
Purpose: Transcription factor THAP11 with a specific barcode assigned.
Depositing lab: Filipe Pereira. Depositing organization: Center for Neuroscience and Cell Biology, University of Coimbra. Publication: A combinatorial transcription factor screening platform for immune cell reprogramming. Kurochkin I, Altman AR, Caiado I, Pertiga-Cabral D, Halitzki E, Minaeva M, Zimmermannova O, Henriques-Oliveira L, Klein D, Nair M, Oliveira D, Cajal LR, Knittel R, Feick C, Ringner M, Martin M, Cirovic B, Pires CF, Rosa FF, Sitnicka E, Theis FJ, Pereira CF. Cell Syst. 2026 Jan 21;17(1):101457. doi: 10.1016/j.cels.2025.101457. Epub 2026 Jan 14. PubMed 41539305.
Backbone
  Vector backbone: SFFV-MCS
  Backbone size w/o insert (bp): 6638
  Vector type: Lentiviral
Growth in bacteria
  Bacterial resistance: Ampicillin, 100 μg/mL
  Growth temperature: 37°C
  Growth strain: NEB Stable
  Copy number: High Copy
Gene/Insert
  Gene/Insert name: THAP11
  Species: H. sapiens (human)
  Insert size (bp): 942
  Entrez Gene: THAP11 (a.k.a. HRIHFB2206, CTG-B43a, CTG-B45d, RONIN)
  Promoter: The spleen focus-forming virus (SFFV) promoter
  Cloning method: Restriction Enzyme; 5′ cloning site Bsp119I (not destroyed); 3′ cloning site BstHI (not destroyed)
Terms and licenses: Academic/Nonprofit Terms; Industry Terms: Not Available to Industry
Depositor comments: Barcode sequence cloned into XbaI restriction site. Design of plasmid is as follows: SFFV-[TF sequence]-WPRE-[Barcode sequence].
How to cite: SFFV-THAP11-Brd 160 was a gift from Filipe Pereira (Addgene plasmid # 219123 ; http://n2t.net/addgene:219123 ; RRID:Addgene_219123)
