[The description below was written by a language model from this plasmid's Addgene catalogue record and pLannotate feature annotations shown in this document.]
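Description:
SFFV-THAP11-Brd 160 is a lentiviral expression plasmid built on the SFFV-MCS backbone that carries the human transcription factor THAP11 (also known as RONIN) paired with a construct-specific DNA barcode. It is maintained in E. coli as a high-copy plasmid through a ColE1/pUC-type origin and selected with ampicillin via the β-lactamase gene. The backbone also retains an f1 origin, lac regulatory and lacZα remnants, and T7/T3 promoters typical of a pBluescript-derived scaffold. The sequenced record is about 7.6 kb, consistent with the stated backbone plus insert sizes.

The viral portion has a third-generation, self-inactivating layout. An RSV promoter drives a truncated HIV-1 5' LTR, followed by the Ψ packaging signal with a gag fragment, the Rev response element for Rev-dependent export of the genomic RNA, and the cPPT/CTS, which aids nuclear import. It ends in a ΔU3 3' LTR that disables LTR promoter activity after integration, with an SV40 polyadenylation signal and SV40 origin sequence downstream. Between these elements, the spleen focus-forming virus promoter drives the THAP11 coding sequence, which was cloned between flanking multiple cloning site remnants, and a WPRE follows to enhance transcript stability and expression. According to the depositor, the barcode sits in an XbaI site after the WPRE, giving the order SFFV–TF–WPRE–barcode. The barcode is not annotated in the feature table. No mammalian selection marker or fluorescent reporter is annotated.

The plasmid belongs to a barcoded transcription factor collection made for combinatorial screening in immune cell reprogramming. In such a screen, the barcode presumably identifies which factors were delivered to a given cell.
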