Features (pLannotate 1.2.2; 29 found; start..end, strand, type, name):
     94..112     -  promoter       T7 promoter: promoter for bacteriophage T7 RNA polymerase
    120..275     +  CDS            lacZα (fragment): LacZα fragment of β-galactosidase; lacZ fragment
    280..708     +  rep_origin     f1 ori (sequence partly withheld): f1 bacteriophage origin of replication; arrow indicates direction of (+) strand synthesis
    761..865     +  promoter       AmpR promoter: bla
    866..1726    +  CDS            AmpR: β-lactamase; bla; confers resistance to ampicillin, carbenicillin, and related antibiotics
   1897..2485    +  rep_origin     ori: high-copy-number ColE1/pMB1/pBR322/pUC origin of replication
   2668..2760    +  CDS            lacI (fragment): lac repressor; lacI; The lac repressor binds to the lac operator to inhibit transcription in E. coli. This inhibition can be relieved by adding lactose or isopropyl-β-D-thiogalactopyranoside (IPTG).
   2773..2794    +  protein_bind   CAP binding site: CAP binding activates transcription in the presence of cAMP. E. coli catabolite activator protein
   2809..2839    +  promoter       lac promoter: promoter for the E. coli lac operon
   2847..2863    +  protein_bind   lac operator: The lac repressor binds to the lac operator to inhibit transcription in E. coli. This inhibition can be relieved by adding lactose or isopropyl-β-D-thiogalactopyranoside (IPTG). lac repressor encoded by lacI
   2908..2926    +  promoter       T3 promoter: promoter for bacteriophage T3 RNA polymerase
   2954..3180    +  promoter       RSV promoter: Rous sarcoma virus enhancer/promoter
   3181..3361    +  LTR            5' LTR (truncated): truncated 5' long terminal repeat (LTR) from HIV-1
   3408..3533    +  misc_feature   HIV-1 Ψ: packaging signal of human immunodeficiency virus type 1
   3517..3880    +  CDS            HIV-1 gag (fragment): gag protein from human immunodeficiency virus 1; gag
   4026..4259    +  misc_feature   RRE: The Rev response element (RRE) of HIV-1 allows for Rev-dependent mRNA export from the nucleus to the cytoplasm.
   4636..4736    +  CDS            Rev (fragment): human immunodeficiency virus 1 (HIV-1) Rev protein; rev; enhances nuclear export of unspliced and incompletely spliced viral mRNAs
   4755..4872    +  misc_feature   cPPT/CTS: central polypurine tract and central termination sequence of HIV-1
   4906..5307    +  promoter       SFFV promoter: spleen focus-forming virus long terminal repeat (LTR) promoter
   5317..5340    +  misc_feature   MCS (fragment): pBluescript multiple cloning site
   5365..6303    +  CDS            THAP11: THA11_HUMAN - Experimental evidence at protein level: Swiss-Prot protein existence level 1. Transcriptional repressor that plays a central role for embryogenesis and the pluripotency of embryonic stem (ES) cells. Sequence-specific DNA-binding factor that represses gene expression in pluripotent ES cells by directly binding to key genetic loci and recruiting epigenetic modifiers (By similarity). From Homo sapiens (Human).
   6314..6339    +  misc_feature   MCS (fragment): pBluescript multiple cloning site
   6339..6398    +  CDS            S (fragment): HBSAG_WHV6 - Experimental evidence at transcript level: Swiss-Prot protein existence level 2. The middle envelope protein plays an important role in the budding of the virion. It is involved in the induction of budding in a nucleocapsid independent way. In this process the majority of envelope proteins bud to form subviral lipoprotein particles of 22 nm of diameter that do not contain a nucleocapsid (By similarity). From Woodchuck hepatitis B virus (isolate w64/pWS23) (WHV).
   6530..6933    +  misc_feature   WPRE: woodchuck hepatitis virus posttranscriptional regulatory element
   6991..7050    +  CDS            nef (fragment): NEF_HV1Z2 - Experimental evidence at protein level: Swiss-Prot protein existence level 1. Extracellular Nef protein targets CD4(+) T-lymphocytes for apoptosis by interacting with CXCR4 surface receptors. From Human immunodeficiency virus type 1 group M subtype D (isolate Z2/CDC-Z34) (HIV-1).
   7052..7285    +  LTR            3' LTR (ΔU3): self-inactivating 3' long terminal repeat (LTR) from HIV-1
   7357..7478    +  polyA_signal   SV40 poly(A) signal: SV40 polyadenylation signal
   7497..7518    +  rep_origin     SV40 ori (fragment): SV40 origin of replication
   7518..73      +  rep_origin     SV40 ori (across the origin): SV40 origin of replication
>Addgene plasmid #219123 | SFFV-THAP11-Brd 160 | addgene full sequence | sequence record 448937 | Addgene NGS Result
ATTTATGCAGAGGCCGAGGCCGCCTCGGCCTCTGAGCTATTCCAGAAGTAGTGAGGAGGCTTTTTTGGAG
GCCTAGGGACGTACCCAATTCGCCCTATAGTGAGTCGTATTACGCGCGCTCACTGGCCGTCGTTTTACAA
CGTCGTGACTGGGAAAACCCTGGCGTTACCCAACTTAATCGCCTTGCAGCACATCCCCCTTTCGCCAGCT
GGCGTAATAGCGAAGAGGCCCGCACCGATCGCCCTTCCCAACAGTTGCGCAGCCTGAATGGCGAATGGG
[124 nt withheld, positions 280-403]
C
[91 nt withheld, positions 405-495]
A
[49 nt withheld, positions 497-545]
CCTTTGACGTTGGAGTCCACGTTCTTT
[37 nt withheld, positions 573-609]
ACCCTATCTCGGTCTATTCTTTTGATTTATAAGGGATTTTGCCGATTTCGGCCTATTGGTTAAAAAATGA
GCTGATTTAACAAAAATTTAACGCGAATTTTAACAAAATATTAACGCTTACAATTTAGGTGGCACTTTTC
GGGGAAATGTGCGCGGAACCCCTATTTGTTTATTTTTCTAAATACATTCAAATATGTATCCGCTCATGAG
ACAATAACCCTGATAAATGCTTCAATAATATTGAAAAAGGAAGAGTATGAGTATTCAACATTTCCGTGTC
GCCCTTATTCCCTTTTTTGCGGCATTTTGCCTTCCTGTTTTTGCTCACCCAGAAACGCTGGTGAAAGTAA
AAGATGCTGAAGATCAGTTGGGTGCACGAGTGGGTTACATCGAACTGGATCTCAACAGCGGTAAGATCCT
TGAGAGTTTTCGCCCCGAAGAACGTTTTCCAATGATGAGCACTTTTAAAGTTCTGCTATGTGGCGCGGTA
TTATCCCGTATTGACGCCGGGCAAGAGCAACTCGGTCGCCGCATACACTATTCTCAGAATGACTTGGTTG
AGTACTCACCAGTCACAGAAAAGCATCTTACGGATGGCATGACAGTAAGAGAATTATGCAGTGCTGCCAT
AACCATGAGTGATAACACTGCGGCCAACTTACTTCTGACAACGATCGGAGGACCGAAGGAGCTAACCGCT
TTTTTGCACAACATGGGGGATCATGTAACTCGCCTTGATCGTTGGGAACCGGAGCTGAATGAAGCCATAC
CAAACGACGAGCGTGACACCACGATGCCTGTAGCAATGGCAACAACGTTGCGCAAACTATTAACTGGCGA
ACTACTTACTCTAGCTTCCCGGCAACAATTAATAGACTGGATGGAGGCGGATAAAGTTGCAGGACCACTT
CTGCGCTCGGCCCTTCCGGCTGGCTGGTTTATTGCTGATAAATCTGGAGCCGGTGAGCGTGGGTCTCGCG
GTATCATTGCAGCACTGGGGCCAGATGGTAAGCCCTCCCGTATCGTAGTTATCTACACGACGGGGAGTCA
GGCAACTATGGATGAACGAAATAGACAGATCGCTGAGATAGGTGCCTCACTGATTAAGCATTGGTAACTG
TCAGACCAAGTTTACTCATATATACTTTAGATTGATTTAAAACTTCATTTTTAATTTAAAAGGATCTAGG
TGAAGATCCTTTTTGATAATCTCATGACCAAAATCCCTTAACGTGAGTTTTCGTTCCACTGAGCGTCAGA
CCCCGTAGAAAAGATCAAAGGATCTTCTTGAGATCCTTTTTTTCTGCGCGTAATCTGCTGCTTGCAAACA
AAAAAACCACCGCTACCAGCGGTGGTTTGTTTGCCGGATCAAGAGCTACCAACTCTTTTTCCGAAGGTAA
CTGGCTTCAGCAGAGCGCAGATACCAAATACTGTTCTTCTAGTGTAGCCGTAGTTAGGCCACCACTTCAA
GAACTCTGTAGCACCGCCTACATACCTCGCTCTGCTAATCCTGTTACCAGTGGCTGCTGCCAGTGGCGAT
AAGTCGTGTCTTACCGGGTTGGACTCAAGACGATAGTTACCGGATAAGGCGCAGCGGTCGGGCTGAACGG
GGGGTTCGTGCACACAGCCCAGCTTGGAGCGAACGACCTACACCGAACTGAGATACCTACAGCGTGAGCT
ATGAGAAAGCGCCACGCTTCCCGAAGGGAGAAAGGCGGACAGGTATCCGGTAAGCGGCAGGGTCGGAACA
GGAGAGCGCACGAGGGAGCTTCCAGGGGGAAACGCCTGGTATCTTTATAGTCCTGTCGGGTTTCGCCACC
TCTGACTTGAGCGTCGATTTTTGTGATGCTCGTCAGGGGGGCGGAGCCTATGGAAAAACGCCAGCAACGC
GGCCTTTTTACGGTTCCTGGCCTTTTGCTGGCCTTTTGCTCACATGTTCTTTCCTGCGTTATCCCCTGAT
TCTGTGGATAACCGTATTACCGCCTTTGAGTGAGCTGATACCGCTCGCCGCAGCCGAACGACCGAGCGCA
GCGAGTCAGTGAGCGAGGAAGCGGAAGAGCGCCCAATACGCAAACCGCCTCTCCCCGCGCGTTGGCCGAT
TCATTAATGCAGCTGGCACGACAGGTTTCCCGACTGGAAAGCGGGCAGTGAGCGCAACGCAATTAATGTG
AGTTAGCTCACTCATTAGGCACCCCAGGCTTTACACTTTATGCTTCCGGCTCGTATGTTGTGTGGAATTG
TGAGCGGATAACAATTTCACACAGGAAACAGCTATGACCATGATTACGCCAAGCGCGCAATTAACCCTCA
CTAAAGGGAACAAAAGCTGGAGCTGCAAGCTTAATGTAGTCTTATGCAATACTCTTGTAGTCTTGCAACA
TGGTAACGATGAGTTAGCAACATGCCTTACAAGGAGAGAAAAAGCACCGTGCATGCCGATTGGTGGAAGT
AAGGTGGTACGATCGTGCCTTATTAGGAAGGCAACAGACGGGTCTGACATGGATTGGACGAACCACTGAA
TTGCCGCATTGCAGAGATATTGTATTTAAGTGCCTAGCTCGATACATAAACGGGTCTCTCTGGTTAGACC
AGATCTGAGCCTGGGAGCTCTCTGGCTAACTAGGGAACCCACTGCTTAAGCCTCAATAAAGCTTGCCTTG
AGTGCTTCAAGTAGTGTGTGCCCGTCTGTTGTGTGACTCTGGTAACTAGAGATCCCTCAGACCCTTTTAG
TCAGTGTGGAAAATCTCTAGCAGTGGCGCCCGAACAGGGACTTGAAAGCGAAAGGGAAACCAGAGGAGCT
CTCTCGACGCAGGACTCGGCTTGCTGAAGCGCGCACGGCAAGAGGCGAGGGGCGGCGACTGGTGAGTACG
CCAAAAATTTTGACTAGCGGAGGCTAGAAGGAGAGAGATGGGTGCGAGAGCGTCAGTATTAAGCGGGGGA
GAATTAGATCGCGATGGGAAAAAATTCGGTTAAGGCCAGGGGGAAAGAAAAAATATAAATTAAAACATAT
AGTATGGGCAAGCAGGGAGCTAGAACGATTCGCAGTTAATCCTGGCCTGTTAGAAACATCAGAAGGCTGT
AGACAAATACTGGGACAGCTACAACCATCCCTTCAGACAGGATCAGAAGAACTTAGATCATTATATAATA
CAGTAGCAACCCTCTATTGTGTGCATCAAAGGATAGAGATAAAAGACACCAAGGAAGCTTTAGACAAGAT
AGAGGAAGAGCAAAACAAAAGTAAGACCACCGCACAGCAAGCGGCCGCTGATCTTCAGACCTGGAGGAGG
AGATATGAGGGACAATTGGAGAAGTGAATTATATAAATATAAAGTAGTAAAAATTGAACCATTAGGAGTA
GCACCCACCAAGGCAAAGAGAAGAGTGGTGCAGAGAGAAAAAAGAGCAGTGGGAATAGGAGCTTTGTTCC
TTGGGTTCTTGGGAGCAGCAGGAAGCACTATGGGCGCAGCGTCAATGACGCTGACGGTACAGGCCAGACA
ATTATTGTCTGGTATAGTGCAGCAGCAGAACAATTTGCTGAGGGCTATTGAGGCGCAACAGCATCTGTTG
CAACTCACAGTCTGGGGCATCAAGCAGCTCCAGGCAAGAATCCTGGCTGTGGAAAGATACCTAAAGGATC
AACAGCTCCTGGGGATTTGGGGTTGCTCTGGAAAACTCATTTGCACCACTGCTGTGCCTTGGAATGCTAG
TTGGAGTAATAAATCTCTGGAACAGATTTGGAATCACACGACCTGGATGGAGTGGGACAGAGAAATTAAC
AATTACACAAGCTTAATACACTCCTTAATTGAAGAATCGCAAAACCAGCAAGAAAAGAATGAACAAGAAT
TATTGGAATTAGATAAATGGGCAAGTTTGTGGAATTGGTTTAACATAACAAATTGGCTGTGGTATATAAA
ATTATTCATAATGATAGTAGGAGGCTTGGTAGGTTTAAGAATAGTTTTTGCTGTACTTTCTATAGTGAAT
AGAGTTAGGCAGGGATATTCACCATTATCGTTTCAGACCCACCTCCCAACCCCGAGGGGACCCGACAGGC
CCGAAGGAATAGAAGAAGAAGGTGGAGAGAGAGACAGAGACAGATCCATTCGATTAGTGAACGGATCTCG
ACGGTATCGGTTAACTTTTAAAAGAAAAGGGGGGATTGGGGGGTACAGTGCAGGGGAAAGAATAGTAGAC
ATAATAGCAACAGACATACAAACTAAAGAATTACAAAAACAAATTACAAAAATTCAAAATTTTATCGATC
ACGAGACTAGCCTCGAGCTGGCTGCAGTAACGCCATTTTGCAAGGCATGGAAAAATACCAAACCAAGAAT
AGAGAAGTTCAGATCAAGGGCGGGTACATGAAAATAGCTAACGTTGGGCCAAACAGGATATCTGCGGTGA
GCAGTTTCGGCCCCGGCCCGGGGCCAAGAACAGATGGTCACCGCAGTTTCGGCCCCGGCCCGAGGCCAAG
AACAGATGGTCCCCAGATATGGCCCAACCCTCAGCAGTTTCTTAAGACCCATCAGATGTTTCCAGGCTCC
CCCAAGGACCTGAAATGACCCTGCGCCTTATTTGAATTAACCAATCAGCCTGCTTCTCGCTTCTGTTCGC
GCGCTTCTGCTTCCCGAGCTCTATAAAAGAGCTCACAACCCCTCACTCGGCGCGCCAGTCCTCCGACAGA
CTGAGTCGGCCGGTCGAATCAAGCTTATCGATACCGTCGACGGATCCGCTAGCCCGCGGTTCGAAATGCC
TGGCTTTACGTGCTGCGTGCCAGGCTGCTACAACAACTCGCACCGGGACAAGGCGCTGCACTTCTACACG
TTTCCAAAGGACGCTGAGTTGCGGCGCCTCTGGCTCAAGAACGTGTCGCGTGCCGGCGTCAGTGGGTGCT
TCTCCACCTTCCAGCCCACCACAGGCCACCGTCTCTGCAGCGTTCACTTCCAGGGCGGCCGCAAGACCTA
CACGGTACGCGTCCCCACCATCTTCCCGCTGCGCGGCGTCAATGAGCGCAAAGTAGCGCGCAGACCCGCT
GGGGCCGCGGCCGCCCGCCGCAGGCAGCAGCAGCAACAGCAGCAGCAGCAGCAACAGCAGCAACAGCAGC
AGCAGCAGCAACAGCAGCAGCAGCAGCAGCAGCAGCAGTCCTCACCCTCTGCCTCCACTGCCCAGACTGC
CCAGCTGCAGCCGAACCTGGTATCTGCTTCCGCGGCCGTGCTTCTCACCCTTCAGGCCACTGTAGACAGC
AGTCAGGCTCCGGGATCCGTACAGCCGGCGCCCATCACTCCCACTGGAGAAGACGTGAAGCCCATCGATC
TCACAGTGCAAGTGGAGTTTGCAGCCGCAGAGGGCGCAGCCGCTGCGGCCGCCGCGTCGGAGTTACAGGC
TGCTACCGCAGGGCTGGAGGCTGCCGAGTGCCCTATGGGCCCCCAGTTGGTGGTGGTAGGGGAAGAGGGC
TTCCCTGATACTGGCTCCGACCATTCGTACTCCTTGTCGTCAGGCACCACGGAGGAGGAGCTCCTGCGCA
AGCTGAATGAGCAGCGGGACATCCTGGCTCTGATGGAAGTGAAGATGAAAGAGATGAAAGGCAGCATTCG
CCACCTGCGTCTCACTGAGGCCAAGCTGCGCGAAGAACTGCGTGAGAAGGATCGGCTGCTTGCCATGGCT
GTCATCCGCAAGAAGCACGGAATGTGAACCGGTCGGATCCCCCGGGCTGCAGGAATTCGAGCATCTTACC
GCCATTTATTCCCATATTTGTTCTGTTTTTCTTGATTTGGGTATACATTTAAATGTTAATAAAACAAAAT
GGTGGGGCAATCATTTACATTTTTAGGGATATGTAATTACTAGTTCAGGTGTATTGCCACAAGACAAACA
TGTTAAGAAACTTTCCCGTTATTTACGCTCTGTTCCTGTTAATCAACCTCTGGATTACAAAATTTGTGAA
AGATTGACTGATATTCTTAACTATGTTGCTCCTTTTACGCTGTGTGGATATGCTGCTTTAATGCCTCTGT
ATCATGCTATTGCTTCCCGTACGGCTTTCGTTTTCTCCTCCTTGTATAAATCCTGGTTGCTGTCTCTTTA
TGAGGAGTTGTGGCCCGTTGTCCGTCAACGTGGCGTGGTGTGCTCTGTGTTTGCTGACGCAACCCCCACT
GGCTGGGGCATTGCCACCACCTGTCAACTCCTTTCTGGGACTTTCGCTTTCCCCCTCCCGATCGCCACGG
CAGAACTCATCGCCGCCTGCCTTGCCCGCTGCTGGACAGGGGCTAGGTTGCTGGGCACTGATAATTCCGT
GGTGTTGTCGGGGAAGCTGACGTCCTTTGCAATTCGATATCAAGCTGTACCTTCTAGATGTACATACCGT
TCAGCGCTTCTAGACCAATGACTTACAAGGCAGCTGTAGATCTTAGCCACTTTTTAAAAGAAAAGGGGGG
ACTGGAAGGGCTAATTCACTCCCAACGAAGACAAGATCTGCTTTTTGCTTGTACTGGGTCTCTCTGGTTA
GACCAGATCTGAGCCTGGGAGCTCTCTGGCTAACTAGGGAACCCACTGCTTAAGCCTCAATAAAGCTTGC
CTTGAGTGCTTCAAGTAGTGTGTGCCCGTCTGTTGTGTGACTCTGGTAACTAGAGATCCCTCAGACCCTT
TTAGTCAGTGTGGAAAATCTCTAGCAGTAGTAGTTCATGTCATCTTATTATTCAGTATTTATAACTTGCA
AAGAAATGAATATCAGAGAGTGAGAGGAACTTGTTTATTGCAGCTTATAATGGTTACAAATAAAGCAATA
GCATCACAAATTTCACAAATAAAGCATTTTTTTCACTGCATTCTAGTTGTGGTTTGTCCAAACTCATCAA
TGTATCTTATCATGTCTGGCTCTAGCTATCCCGCCCCTAACTCCGCCCATCCCGCCCCTAACTCCGCCCA
GTTCCGCCCATTCTCCGCCCCATGGCTGACTAATTTTTTTT
