>Addgene plasmid #219123 | SFFV-THAP11-Brd 160 | depositor partial sequence | sequence record 427849 | TF ORF
ATGCCTGGCTTTACGTGCTGCGTGCCAGGCTGCTACAACAACTCGCACCGGGACAAGGCGCTGCACTTCT
ACACGTTTCCAAAGGACGCTGAGTTGCGGCGCCTCTGGCTCAAGAACGTGTCGCGTGCCGGCGTCAGTGG
GTGCTTCTCCACCTTCCAGCCCACCACAGGCCACCGTCTCTGCAGCGTTCACTTCCAGGGCGGCCGCAAG
ACCTACACGGTACGCGTCCCCACCATCTTCCCGCTGCGCGGCGTCAATGAGCGCAAAGTAGCGCGCAGAC
CCGCTGGGGCCGCGGCCGCCCGCCGCAGGCAGCAGCAGCAACAGCAGCAGCAGCAGCAACAGCAGCAACA
GCAGCAGCAGCAGCAACAGCAGCAGCAGCAGCAGCAGCAGCAGTCCTCACCCTCTGCCTCCACTGCCCAG
ACTGCCCAGCTGCAGCCGAACCTGGTATCTGCTTCCGCGGCCGTGCTTCTCACCCTTCAGGCCACTGTAG
ACAGCAGTCAGGCTCCGGGATCCGTACAGCCGGCGCCCATCACTCCCACTGGAGAAGACGTGAAGCCCAT
CGATCTCACAGTGCAAGTGGAGTTTGCAGCCGCAGAGGGCGCAGCCGCTGCGGCCGCCGCGTCGGAGTTA
CAGGCTGCTACCGCAGGGCTGGAGGCTGCCGAGTGCCCTATGGGCCCCCAGTTGGTGGTGGTAGGGGAAG
AGGGCTTCCCTGATACTGGCTCCGACCATTCGTACTCCTTGTCGTCAGGCACCACGGAGGAGGAGCTCCT
GCGCAAGCTGAATGAGCAGCGGGACATCCTGGCTCTGATGGAAGTGAAGATGAAAGAGATGAAAGGCAGC
ATTCGCCACCTGCGTCTCACTGAGGCCAAGCTGCGCGAAGAACTGCGTGAGAAGGATCGGCTGCTTGCCA
TGGCTGTCATCCGCAAGAAGCACGGAATGTGA
