>Addgene plasmid #219123 | SFFV-THAP11-Brd 160 | depositor partial sequence | sequence record 427850 | Barcode sequence
TGTACATACCGTTCAGCGCT
